>Addgene plasmid #71285 | pETa(+) HpCsd3 (42-403) | addgene partial sequence | sequence record 138268 | T7 5'-TAATACGACTCACTATAGGG-3'
AAGCTCACGCTGTTAGGGTTTTTAGAAAAAAACCATATCCCTCAAAAACTCTACTACAACCTGAGCTCTC
AAGATAAAGAATTGAGCGCTGAAATTCAAAGCAATGTAACCTACTACACCTTAAGAGACGCTAACAACAC
GCTCATTCAAGCCCTTATCCCTATAAGCCAGGATTTACAAATCCATATTTACAAAAAAGGGGAGGATTAT
TTTTTAGACTTTATCCCCATTATCTTCACTCGTAAAGAAAAAACCCTCCTTCTTTCTTTACAAACTTCGC
CCTATCAAGATATTATCAAAGCCACCAATGACCCCCTTTTAGCCAACCAATTGATGAACGCGTATAAAAA
AAGCGTGCCTTTTAAACGCCTAGTGAAAAATGATAAAATCGCTATCGTTTATACAAGGGATTATCGTGTG
GGGCAAGCGTTTGGCCAGCCGACTATCAAAATGGCAATGGTCAGCTCTCGCTCTAACCAATACTATCTTT
TTTCCCATTCAAACGGGCACTATTATGACTCAAAGGCGCAGGAAGTGGCAGGGTTTTTATTAGAAACCCC
GGTGAAATACACCCGCATTTCTTCGCCTTTTTCGTATGGGAGATTCCATCCTGTCTTAA
