>Addgene plasmid #71285 | pETa(+) HpCsd3 (42-403) | addgene partial sequence | sequence record 138352 | T7term 5'-GCTAGTTATTGCTCAGCGG-3'
AGCAGCCGGATCTCAGTGGTGGTGGTGGTGGTGCTCGAGAAAACCCTCTAAAAGATAAAATGAATTTTTT
TCAAAGGAATGGGTTTTAAGAAGTTCTTCTAATTTTTGCTTAGAACGCTGAGCTTTCTCTAAAAAAACCT
CTCTTTGCTTGCCGTGTAATTTGCTTTTAGCGGTGCGGATATAGCCTAAAGGATTAATGGGGCGGGAGTT
TTTATACACGCCAAAATGCAAATGCGGCCCGGTGCTTAAACCGGTGCTTCCCACTCTTCCTATGATTTGC
CCTTTTTTAACGAATGATCCTTTTTTCAACCCATTAGCAAACGCGCTCATGTGAGCATACACCAAGCGCA
ATTCGTTCAAATGGATTTCAACCACCTTCCCATAACCCGCCTTAACCCCCATAAAACCCACACGACCATC
TGAAGCAGAATGGATCAAGCTGCCATGTTTAGCCGCATAATCCACGCCGTAATGAGGCCGTCTGACTTTT
AAGACAGGATGGAATCTCCCATACGAAAAAGGCGAAGAAATGCGGGTGTATTTCACCGGGGTTTCTAATA
AAAACCCTGCCACTTCCTGCGCCTTTGAGTCATAATAGTGCCCGTTTGAATGGGAAAAAAGATAGTATTG
GTTAGAGCGAGAGCTGACCATTGCCATTTTGATAGTCGGCTGGCCAAACGCTTGCCCCACACGATAATCC
CTTGTATAAACGATAGCGATTTTATCATTT
