[The description below was written by a language model from this plasmid's Addgene catalogue record.]
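Description:
pETa(+) HpCsd3 (42-403) is a bacterial expression plasmid built on the Novagen pET21a(+) backbone for producing a fragment of Csd3, the product of the Helicobacter pylori gene HP0506. The total size is recorded as 6529 bp, of which 1086 bp is insert. That length matches the 362 codons implied by the residue range 42-403 in the name, so the construct appears to encode an N-terminally truncated form of the protein rather than the full-length product. The plasmid is selected with ampicillin and is listed as low copy. The catalogue fields do not itemise the origin of replication or other backbone features, and no feature table is provided.

The coding region was inserted by restriction cloning between NdeI and XhoI, and the record does not say whether either site survives. It sits under a T7 promoter and is fused in frame to the backbone-encoded C-terminal His tag, which allows purification by immobilised metal affinity chromatography. Because transcription depends on T7 RNA polymerase, the plasmid can be maintained in an ordinary cloning strain such as DH5alpha, whereas protein production needs a DE3 lysogen. The record names Rosetta2(DE3)pLysS for that purpose, a strain that supplies rare-codon tRNAs and T7 lysozyme to limit basal expression.

The associated publication describes the crystal structure of Csd3, a cell shape-determining metallopeptidase. This indicates that the plasmid was made to generate recombinant protein for structural work, and it would also suit biochemical studies of the enzyme.
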