Addgene plasmid #71285: pETa(+) HpCsd3 (42-403)
Purpose: Expresses Csd3 from Helicobacter pylori
Depositing lab: SeWon Suh. Depositing organization: Seoul National University. Publication: Structure of Csd3 from Helicobacter pylori, a cell shape-determining metallopeptidase. An DR, Kim HS, Kim J, Im HN, Yoon HJ, Yoon JY, Jang JY, Hesek D, Lee M, Mobashery S, Kim SJ, Lee BI, Suh SW. Acta Crystallogr D Biol Crystallogr. 2015 Mar;71(Pt 3):675-86. doi: 10.1107/S1399004715000152. Epub 2015 Feb 26. PubMed 25760614.
Backbone
  Vector backbone: pET21a(+)
  Backbone manufacturer: Novagen
  Backbone size w/o insert (bp): 5443
  Total vector size (bp): 6529
  Vector type: Bacterial Expression
Growth in bacteria
  Bacterial resistance: Ampicillin, 100 μg/mL
  Growth temperature: 37°C
  Growth strain: DH5alpha
  Growth instructions: To produce protein, transform into Rosetta2(DE3)pLysS cells.
  Copy number: Low Copy
Gene/Insert
  Gene/Insert name: HP0506
  Insert size (bp): 1086
  Entrez Gene: HP0506 (a.k.a. HP0506)
  Promoter: T7
  Tag / fusion protein: His tag (C terminal on backbone)
  Cloning method: Restriction Enzyme; 5′ cloning site NdeI (unknown if destroyed); 3′ cloning site XhoI (unknown if destroyed)
  Sequencing primers: 5′ T7 promoter; 3′ T7 terminator
Terms and licenses: Academic/Nonprofit Terms; Industry Terms: Not Available to Industry
How to cite: pETa(+) HpCsd3 (42-403) was a gift from SeWon Suh (Addgene plasmid # 71285 ; http://n2t.net/addgene:71285 ; RRID:Addgene_71285)
